Addgene plasmid #104070: pTECH-MbAcK3RS(IPYE)
Purpose: Expression plasmid encoding MbAcK3RS(IPYE) and pylT
Depositing lab: David Liu. Depositing organization: Harvard University. Publication: Continuous directed evolution of aminoacyl-tRNA synthetases. Bryson DI, Fan C, Guo LT, Miller C, Soll D, Liu DR. Nat Chem Biol. 2017 Oct 16. doi: 10.1038/nchembio.2474. PubMed 29035361.
Backbone
  Vector backbone: p15A
  Backbone manufacturer: Liu Lab
  Total vector size (bp): 3838
  Vector type: Bacterial Expression
Growth in bacteria
  Bacterial resistance: Chloramphenicol, 25 μg/mL
  Growth temperature: 37°C
  Growth strain: DH5alpha
  Copy number: Low Copy
Gene/Insert
  Gene/Insert name: Plpp MbAcK3RS(IPYE); PproK pyl
  Species: Synthetic
  Mutation: Contains activating mutations V31I, T56P, H62Y, A100E (IPYE) in the MbAcK3RS gene
  Promoter: Plpp and PproK
  Cloning method: Ligation Independent Cloning
  Sequencing primers: 5′ n/a; 3′ n/a
Terms and licenses: Academic/Nonprofit Terms; Industry Terms: Not Available to Industry
How to cite: pTECH-MbAcK3RS(IPYE) was a gift from David Liu (Addgene plasmid # 104070 ; http://n2t.net/addgene:104070 ; RRID:Addgene_104070)
