[The description below was written by a language model from this plasmid's Addgene catalogue record and pLannotate feature annotations shown in this document.]
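Description:
pTECH-MbAcK3RS(IPYE) is a small (about 3.8 kb) bacterial expression plasmid built on a p15A backbone and used to supply an orthogonal aminoacyl-tRNA synthetase/tRNA pair in E. coli. It replicates from the p15A origin, giving a low-to-medium copy number and compatibility with ColE1-type plasmids carried in the same cell, and it is selected with chloramphenicol through a cat gene driven by its native promoter. The short annotated fragments of TcR, the tet promoter, IS1, an RSF-type origin, lacI and lacZα appear to be leftover sequence from a pACYC184-like ancestor or partial similarity matches rather than functional elements.

The payload consists of two separately transcribed units. The first is MbAcK3RS(IPYE), a synthetic variant of the Methanosarcina barkeri pyrrolysyl-tRNA synthetase (annotated as pylS), expressed from the constitutive E. coli lpp promoter. According to the record, it carries four activating substitutions, V31I, T56P, H62Y and A100E, which give the "IPYE" designation. The name implies an acetyl-lysine-charging synthetase, although the record does not state the substrate explicitly. The second unit is pylT, the cognate tRNA(Pyl) that naturally decodes the UAG amber stop codon, expressed from the proK promoter and detected in the feature table as a single tRNA downstream of the synthetase gene.

Together these parts enable amber suppression, so a noncanonical amino acid can be inserted at UAG codons in a target gene carried on a compatible second plasmid. The construct comes from work on continuous directed evolution of aminoacyl-tRNA synthetases, where it likely served to test the activity of the evolved mutations.
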