Features (pLannotate 1.2.2; 12 found; start..end, strand, type, name):
     81..1337    +  CDS            pylS: PYLS_METBA - Experimental evidence at protein level: Swiss-Prot protein existence level 1. Catalyzes the attachment of pyrrolysine to tRNA(Pyl). Pyrrolysine is a lysine derivative encoded by the termination codon UAG. From Methanosarcina barkeri.
   1345..1362    +  CDS            SET1 (fragment): solubility-enhancement tag derived from T7 phage gene 10B
   1453..1493    +  CDS            lacI (fragment): lac repressor; lacI; The lac repressor binds to the lac operator to inhibit transcription in E. coli. This inhibition can be relieved by adding lactose or isopropyl-β-D-thiogalactopyranoside (IPTG).
   1591..1659    +  ncRNA          tRNA: Accession: RF00005 - tRNA
   1702..1749    +  CDS            lacZα (fragment): LacZα fragment of β-galactosidase; lacZ fragment
   1750..1851    -  CDS            TcR (fragment): tetracycline efflux protein; tet; confers resistance to tetracycline
   1899..1927    -  promoter       tet promoter: E. coli promoter for tetracycline efflux protein gene
   2039..2584    +  rep_origin     p15A ori: Plasmids containing the medium-copy-number p15A origin of replication can be propagated in E. coli cells that contain a second plasmid with the ColE1 origin.
   2672..2727    +  rep_origin     RSF ori (fragment): Plasmids containing the RSF 1030 origin of replication can be propagated in E. coli cells that contain additional plasmids with compatible origins.
   2846..2914    -  mobile_element IS1 (fragment): prokaryotic transposable element IS1
   2914..3006    +  promoter       cat promoter (fragment): promoter of the E. coli cat gene encoding chloramphenicol acetyltransferase
   3007..3663    +  CDS            cat: CAT_ECOLX - Experimental evidence at protein level: Swiss-Prot protein existence level 1. This enzyme is an effector of chloramphenicol resistance in bacteria. From Escherichia coli. This protein is used as a marker in many commonly used cloning vectors, such as pACYC184.
>Addgene plasmid #104070 | pTECH-MbAcK3RS(IPYE) | addgene full sequence | sequence record 199816 | Addgene NGS Result
AAAATATTCTCAACATAAAAAACTTTGTGTAATACTTGTAACGCTACATGGAGATTAACTCAATCTAGAG
GGTAACTAGTATGGATAAGAAGCCGCTGGATGTTCTGATCTCTGCGACCGGTCTGTGGATGTCCCGTACC
GGCACGCTGCACAAGATCAAGCACTATGAGATTTCTCGTTCTAAAATCTACATCGAAATGGCGTGTGGTG
ACCATCTGGTTGTGAACAACTCTCGTTCTTGTCGTCCCGCACGTGCATTCCGTTATCATAAATACCGTAA
AACCTGCAAACGTTGTCGTGTTTCTGGTGAAGATATCAACAACTTCCTGACCCGTTCTACCGAAGGCAAA
ACCTCTGTTAAAGTTAAAGTTGTTTCTGAGCCGAAAGTGAAAAAAGCGATGCCGAAATCTGTTTCTCGTG
CGCCGAAACCGCTGGAAAATCCGGTTTCTGCGAAAGCGTCTACCGACACCTCTCGTTCTGTTCCGTCTCC
GGCGAAATCTACCCCGAACTCTCCGGTTCCGACCTCTGCGCCGGCGCCGTCTCTGACCCGTTCTCAGCTG
GATCGTGTTGAAGCGCTGCTGTCTCCGGAAGATAAAATCTCTCTGAACATCGCGAAACCGTTCCGTGAAC
TGGAATCTGAACTGGTTACCCGTCGTAAAAACGATTTCCAGCGTCTGTACACCAACGATCGTGAAGACTA
CCTGGGTAAACTGGAACGTGACATCACCAAATTCTTCGTTGACCGTGATTTCCTGGAAATCAAATCTCCG
ATCCTGATCCCGGCGGAATACGTTGAACGTATGGGTATCAACAACGATACCGAACTGTCTAAACAGATCT
TCCGTGTTGATAAAAACCTGTGCCTGCGTCCGATGATGGCGCCGACCATTTTTAACTATGCTCGTAAACT
GGATCGTATCCTGCCGGACCCGATCAAAATCTTCGAAGTTGGTCCGTGCTACCGTAAAGAATCTGACGGT
AAAGAACACCTGGAAGAGTTCACCATGGTGAACTTCTTTCAGATGGGTTCTGGTTGCACCCGTGAGAACC
TGGAATCTCTGATCAAAGAATTTCTGGACTACCTGGAAATCGACTTCGAAATCGTTGGTGACTCCTGCAT
GGTGTACGGTGATACCCTGGACATCATGCACGGTGACCTGGAACTGTCTTCTGCGGTTGTTGGTCCGGTT
CCGCTGGATCGTGAATGGGGTATCGACAAACCGTGGATCGGTGCGGGTTTCGGTCTGGAACGTCTGCTGA
AAGTTATGCACGGTTTCAAAAACATCAAACGTGCGTCTCGTTCTGAATCTTACTACAACGGTATCTCTAC
CAACCTGTAACCTAGGCTGCTGCCACCGCTGAGATCTATGCCCCGCGCCCACAGGAAGGAGCTACCGGCA
GCGGTGCGGACTGTTGTAACTCATAATAAGAAATGAGGCCGCTCATGGCGTTCTGTTGCCCGTCTCGCTG
GTGAAAAGAAAAACCACCCTGGCTAACTAAGCGGCCTGCTGACTTTCTCGCCGATCAAAAGGCATTTTGC
TATTAAGGGATTGACGAGGGCGTATCTGCGCAGTAAGATGCGCCCCGCATTGGAAACCTGATCATGTAGA
TCGAATGGACTCTAAATCCGTTCAGCCGGGTTAGATTCCCGGGGTTTCCGCCAAATTCGAAAAGCCTGCT
CAACGAGCAGGCTTTTTTGCATGGCGTTACCCAACTTAATCGCCTTGCAGCACATCCCCCTTTCGCCAGA
TCCCGCAAGAGGCCCGGCAGTACCGGCATAACCAAGCCTATGCCTACAGCATCCAGGGTGACGGTGCCGA
GGATGACGATGAGCGCATTGTTAGATTTCATACACGGTGCCTGACTGCGTTAGCAATTTAACTGTGATAA
ACTACCGCATTAAAGCTTATCGATGATAAGCTGTCAAACATGAGAATTACAACTTATATCGTATGGGGCT
GACTTCAGGTGCTACATTTGAAGAGATAAATTGCACTGAAATCTAGAAATATTTTATCTGATTAATAAGA
TGATCTTCTTGAGATCGTTTTGGTCTGCGCGTAATCTCTTGCTCTGAAAACGAAAAAACCGCCTTGCAGG
GCGGTTTTTCGAAGGTTCTCTGAGCTACCAACTCTTTGAACCGAGGTAACTGGCTTGGAGGAGCGCAGCC
ACCAAAACTTGTCCTTTCAGTTTAGCCTTAACCGGCGCATGACTTCAAGACTAACTCCTCTAAATCAATT
ACCAGTGGCTGCTGCCAGTGGTGCTTTTGCATGTCTTTCCGGGTTGGACTCAAGACGATAGTTACCGGAT
AAGGCGCAGCGGTCGGACTGAACGGGGGGTTCGTGCATACAGTCCAGCTTGGAGCGAACTGCCTACCCGG
AACTGAGTGTCAGGCGTGGAATGAGACAAACGCGGCCATAACAGCGGAATGACACCGGTAAACCGAAAGG
CAGGAACAGGAGAGCGCACGAGGGAGCCGCCAGGGGGAAACGCCTGGTATCTTTATAGTCCTGTCGGGTT
TCGCCACCACTGATTTGAGCGTCAGATTTCGTGATGCTTGTCAGGGGGGCGGAGCCTATGGAAAAACGGC
TTTGCCGCGGCCCTCTCACTTCCCTGTTAAGTATCTTCCTGGCATCTTCCAGGAAATCTCCGCCCCGTTC
GTAAGCCATTTCCGCTCGCCGCAGTCGAACGACCGAGCGTAGCGAGTCAGTGAGCGAGGAAGCGGAATAT
ATCCTGTATCACATATTCTGCTGACGCACCGGTGCAGCCTTTTTTCTCCTGCCACATGAAGCACTTCACT
GACACCCTCATCAGTGCCAACATAGTAAGCCAGTATACACTCCGCTAGCGCTGATGTCCGGCGGTGCTTT
TGCCGTTACGCACCACCCCGTCAGTAGCTGAACAGGAGGGACAGTAAGAGGTTCCAACTTTCACCATAAT
GAAATAAGATCACTACCGGGCGTATTTTTTGAGTTATCGAGATTTTCAGGAGCTAAGGAAGCTAAAATGG
AGAAAAAAATCACTGGATATACCACCGTTGATATATCCCAATGGCATCGTAAAGAACATTTTGAGGCATT
TCAGTCAGTTGCTCAATGTACCTATAACCAGACCGTTCAGCTGGACATTACGGCCTTTTTAAAGACCGTA
AAGAAAAATAAGCACAAGTTTTATCCGGCCTTTATTCACATTCTTGCCCGCCTGATGAATGCTCATCCGG
AATTTCGTATGGCAATGAAAGACGGTGAGCTGGTGATATGGGATAGTGTTCACCCTTGTTACACCGTTTT
CCATGAGCAAACTGAAACGTTTTCATCGCTCTGGAGTGAATACCACGACGATTTCCGGCAGTTTCTACAC
ATATATTCGCAAGATGTGGCGTGTTACGGCGAAAACCTGGCCTATTTCCCTAAAGGGTTTATTGAGAATA
TGTTTTTCGTCTCAGCCAATCCCTGGGTGAGTTTCACCAGTTTTGATTTAAACGTGGCCAATATGGACAA
CTTCTTCGCCCCCGTTTTCACCATGGGCAAATATTATACGCAAGGCGACAAGGTGCTGATGCCGCTGGCG
ATTCAGGTTCATCATGCCGTTTGTGATGGCTTCCATGTCGGCAGAATGCTTAATGAATTACAACAGTACT
GCGATGAGTGGCAGGGCGGGGCGTAATTTTTTTAAGGCAGTTATTGGTGCCCTTAAACGCCTGGTTGCTA
CGCCTGAATAAGTGATAATAAGCGGATGAATGGCAGAAATTCGAAAGCAAATTCGACCCGGGCGGCCGCA
ACCCAGCGTTCGATGCTTCTTTGAGCGAACGATCAAAAATAAGTGCCTTCCCATCAAA
